Addgene plasmid #229740: pPB-EF1A-mSTING (1-339)
Purpose: Expresses mouse STING amino acids 1-339 in mammalian cells. Stable expression with piggybac transposase.
Depositing lab: Shawn Ferguson. Depositing organization: Yale University. Publication: A STING-CASM-GABARAP pathway activates LRRK2 at lysosomes. Bentley-DeSousa A, Roczniak-Ferguson A, Ferguson SM. J Cell Biol. 2025 Feb 3;224(2):e202310150. doi: 10.1083/jcb.202310150. Epub 2025 Jan 15. PubMed 39812709.
Backbone
  Vector backbone: pPB-EF1A
  Backbone manufacturer: Vectorbuilder
  Vector type: Mammalian Expression
  Selectable markers: Puromycin
Growth in bacteria
  Bacterial resistance: Ampicillin, 100 μg/mL
  Growth temperature: 37°C
  Growth strain: NEB Stable
  Copy number: Unknown
Gene/Insert
  Gene/Insert name: STING
  Species: M. musculus (mouse)
  Mutation: Contains amino acids 1-339
  Entrez Gene: Sting1 (a.k.a. 2610307O08Rik, ERIS, MPYS, Mita, STING, STING-beta, Tmem173)
  Promoter: EF1A
  Tag / fusion protein: None
  Cloning method: Other
  Sequencing primers: 5′ TCAAGCCTCAGACAGTGGTTC; 3′ TTTTGGCAGAGGGAAAAAGA
Terms and licenses: Academic/Nonprofit Terms; Industry Terms: Not Available to Industry
How to cite: pPB-EF1A-mSTING (1-339) was a gift from Shawn Ferguson (Addgene plasmid # 229740 ; http://n2t.net/addgene:229740 ; RRID:Addgene_229740)
