[The description below was written by a language model from this plasmid's Addgene catalogue record and pLannotate feature annotations shown in this document.]
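Description:
pPB-EF1A-mSTING (1-339) is a mammalian expression plasmid built on a commercially produced piggyBac transposon backbone (pPB-EF1A), designed for stable expression of a truncated mouse STING (Sting1) when co-delivered with piggyBac transposase. It is propagated in E. coli through a high-copy ColE1/pUC-type origin with ampicillin selection (AmpR with its own bla promoter). The backbone also retains an f1 origin plus pBluescript-style remnants: lac promoter/operator, lacZα and lacI fragments, and flanking T3 and T7 promoters. The feature table does not explicitly annotate the piggyBac terminal repeats. However, a short baculovirus FP25-derived fragment lies upstream of the cargo, which probably reflects sequence carried along with one transposon end.

The payload consists of two independent mammalian expression units. In the first, the human EF-1α core promoter with its intron A drives an untagged open reading frame covering amino acids 1-339 of mouse STING, which lacks the C-terminal residues of the full-length protein. This unit is terminated by a rabbit β-globin polyadenylation signal. The promoter and coding sequence are bracketed by attB4, attB1 and attB2 sites, indicating modular assembly by Gateway-type recombination. In the second unit, the CMV enhancer/promoter drives puromycin N-acetyltransferase with a bGH poly(A) signal, allowing puromycin selection of cells that have integrated the cassette.

The plasmid is used to generate mammalian cell lines that stably express this STING truncation. The associated work examined a STING-dependent pathway that activates LRRK2 at lysosomes, though the record does not state what specific functional consequence the truncation was meant to test.
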