Features (pLannotate 1.2.2; 25 found; start..end, strand, type, name):
    914..1502    +  rep_origin     ori: high-copy-number ColE1/pMB1/pBR322/pUC origin of replication
   1685..1777    +  CDS            lacI (fragment): lac repressor; lacI; The lac repressor binds to the lac operator to inhibit transcription in E. coli. This inhibition can be relieved by adding lactose or isopropyl-β-D-thiogalactopyranoside (IPTG).
   1790..1811    +  protein_bind   CAP binding site: CAP binding activates transcription in the presence of cAMP. E. coli catabolite activator protein
   1826..1856    +  promoter       lac promoter: promoter for the E. coli lac operon
   1864..1880    +  protein_bind   lac operator: The lac repressor binds to the lac operator to inhibit transcription in E. coli. This inhibition can be relieved by adding lactose or isopropyl-β-D-thiogalactopyranoside (IPTG). lac repressor encoded by lacI
   1925..1943    +  promoter       T3 promoter: promoter for bacteriophage T3 RNA polymerase
   1960..2091    -  CDS            FP (fragment): FP25_NPVAC - Experimental evidence at protein level: Swiss-Prot protein existence level 1. From Autographa californica nuclear polyhedrosis virus (AcMNPV).
   2403..2423    +  protein_bind   attB4: mutant version of attB; core recombination site for the Gateway® BP reaction BP Clonase™
   2443..2654    +  promoter       EF-1α core promoter: core promoter for human elongation factor EF-1α
   2655..2764    +  intron         EF-1α intron A (fragment): intron upstream of the start codon of human EF-1α
   3390..3593    +  intron         EF-1α intron A: truncated intron upstream of the start codon of human EF-1α
   3602..3626    +  protein_bind   attB1: mutant version of attB; recombination site for the Gateway® BP reaction BP Clonase™
   3633..4649    +  CDS            Sting1 (fragment) (sequence partly withheld): STING_MOUSE - Also known as Eris From Mus musculus (Mouse).
   4653..4677    -  protein_bind   attB2: mutant version of attB; recombination site for the Gateway® BP reaction BP Clonase™
   4681..4749    +  CDS            HBB (fragment): HBB_PONPY - Experimental evidence at transcript level: Swiss-Prot protein existence level 2. Involved in oxygen transport from the lung to the various peripheral tissues. From Pongo pygmaeus (Bornean orangutan).
   4820..4875    +  polyA_signal   β-globin poly(A) signal: rabbit β-globin polyadenylation signal (Gil and Proudfoot, 1987)
   5230..5609    +  enhancer       CMV enhancer: human cytomegalovirus immediate early enhancer
   5610..5813    +  promoter       CMV promoter: human cytomegalovirus (CMV) immediate early promoter
   5846..6445    +  CDS            PuroR: puromycin N-acetyltransferase; pac from Streptomyces alboniger; confers resistance to puromycin
   6489..6713    +  polyA_signal   bGH poly(A) signal: bovine growth hormone polyadenylation signal
   7192..7210    -  promoter       T7 promoter: promoter for bacteriophage T7 RNA polymerase
   7213..7370    +  CDS            lacZα (fragment): LacZα fragment of β-galactosidase; lacZ fragment
   7375..7803    +  rep_origin     f1 ori (sequence partly withheld): f1 bacteriophage origin of replication; arrow indicates direction of (+) strand synthesis
   7856..7960    +  promoter       AmpR promoter: bla
   7961..743     +  CDS            AmpR (across the origin): β-lactamase; bla; confers resistance to ampicillin, carbenicillin, and related antibiotics
>Addgene plasmid #229740 | pPB-EF1A-mSTING (1-339) | addgene full sequence | sequence record 462100 | Addgene NGS Result
CACGAGTGGGTTACATCGAACTGGATCTCAACAGCGGTAAGATCCTTGAGAGTTTTCGCCCCGAAGAACG
TTTTCCAATGATGAGCACTTTTAAAGTTCTGCTATGTGGCGCGGTATTATCCCGTATTGACGCCGGGCAA
GAGCAACTCGGTCGCCGCATACACTATTCTCAGAATGACTTGGTTGAGTACTCACCAGTCACAGAAAAGC
ATCTTACGGATGGCATGACAGTAAGAGAATTATGCAGTGCTGCCATAACCATGAGTGATAACACTGCGGC
CAACTTACTTCTGACAACGATCGGAGGACCGAAGGAGCTAACCGCTTTTTTGCACAACATGGGGGATCAT
GTAACTCGCCTTGATCGTTGGGAACCGGAGCTGAATGAAGCCATACCAAACGACGAGCGTGACACCACGA
TGCCTGTAGCAATGGCAACAACGTTGCGCAAACTATTAACTGGCGAACTACTTACTCTAGCTTCCCGGCA
ACAATTAATAGACTGGATGGAGGCGGATAAAGTTGCAGGACCACTTCTGCGCTCGGCCCTTCCGGCTGGC
TGGTTTATTGCTGATAAATCTGGAGCCGGTGAGCGTGGGTCTCGCGGTATCATTGCAGCACTGGGGCCAG
ATGGTAAGCCCTCCCGTATCGTAGTTATCTACACGACGGGGAGTCAGGCAACTATGGATGAACGAAATAG
ACAGATCGCTGAGATAGGTGCCTCACTGATTAAGCATTGGTAACTGTCAGACCAAGTTTACTCATATATA
CTTTAGATTGATTTAAAACTTCATTTTTAATTTAAAAGGATCTAGGTGAAGATCCTTTTTGATAATCTCA
TGACCAAAATCCCTTAACGTGAGTTTTCGTTCCACTGAGCGTCAGACCCCGTAGAAAAGATCAAAGGATC
TTCTTGAGATCCTTTTTTTCTGCGCGTAATCTGCCGCTTGCAAACAAAAAAACCACCGCTACCAGCGGTG
GTTTGTTTGCCGGATCAAGAGCTACCAACTCTTTTTCCGAAGGTAACTGGCTTCAGCAGAGCGCAGATAC
CAAATACTGTTCTTCTAGTGTAGCCGTAGTTAGGCCACCACTTCAAGAACTCTGTAGCACCGCCTACATA
CCTCGCTCTGCTAATCCTGTTACCAGTGGCTGCTGCCAGTGGCGATAAGTCGTGTCTTACCGGGTTGGAC
TCAAGACGATAGTTACCGGATAAGGCGCAGCGGTCGGGCTGAACGGGGGGTTCGTGCACACAGCCCAGCT
TGGAGCGAACGACCTACACCGAACTGAGATACCTACAGCGTGAGCTATGAGAAAGCGCCACGCTTCCCGA
AGGGAGAAAGGCGGACAGGTATCCGGTAAGCGGCAGGGTCGGAACAGGAGAGCGCACGAGGGAGCTTCCA
GGGGGAAACGCCTGGTATCTTTATAGTCCTGTCGGGTTTCGCCACCTCTGACTTGAGCGTCGATTTTTGT
GATGCTCGTCAGGGGGGCGGAGCCTATGGAAAAACGCCAGCAACGCGGCCTTTTTACGGTTCCTGGCCTT
TTGCTGGCCTTTTGCTCACATGTTCTTTCCTGCGTTATCCCCTGATTCTGTGGATAACCGTATTACCGCC
TTTGAGTGAGCTGATACCGCTCGCCGCAGCCGAACGACCGAGCGCAGCGAGTCAGTGAGCGAGGAAGCGG
AAGAGCGCCCAATACGCAAACCGCCTCTCCCCGCGCGTTGGCCGATTCATTAATGCAGCTGGCACGACAG
GTTTCCCGACTGGAAAGCGGGCAGTGAGCGCAACGCAATTAATGTGAGTTAGCTCACTCATTAGGCACCC
CAGGCTTTACACTTTATGCTTCCGGCTCGTATGTTGTGTGGAATTGTGAGCGGATAACAATTTCACACAG
GAAACAGCTATGACCATGATTACGCCAAGCTCGAAATTAACCCTCACTAAAGGGAACAAAAGCTGGTACC
TCGCGCGACTTGGTTTGCCATTCTTTAGCGCGCGTCGCGTCACACAGCTTGGCCACAATGTGGTTTTTGT
CAAACGAAGATTCTATGACGTGTTTAAAGTTTAGGTCGAGTAAAGCGCAAATCTTTTTTAACCCTAGAAA
GATAGTCTGCGTAAAATTGACGCATGCATTCTTGAAATATTGCTCTCTCTTTCTAAATAGCGCGAATCCG
TCGCTGTGCATTTAGGACATCTCAGTCGCCGCTTGGAGCTCCCGTGAGGCGTGCTTGTCAATGCGGTAAG
TGTCACTGATTTTGAACTATAACGACCGCGTGAGTCAAAATGACGCATGATTATCTTTTACGTGACTTTT
AAGATTTAACTCATACGATAATTATATTGTTATTTCATGTTCTACTTACGTGATAACTTATTATATATAT
ATTTTCTTGTTATAGATATCATCAACTTTGTATAGAAAAGTTGGGCTCCGGTGCCCGTCAGTGGGCAGAG
CGCACATCGCCCACAGTCCCCGAGAAGTTGGGGGGAGGGGTCGGCAATTGAACCGGTGCCTAGAGAAGGT
GGCGCGGGGTAAACTGGGAAAGTGATGTCGTGTACTGGCTCCGCCTTTTTCCCGAGGGTGGGGGAGAACC
GTATATAAGTGCAGTAGTCGCCGTGAACGTTCTTTTTCGCAACGGGTTTGCCGCCAGAACACAGGTAAGT
GCCGTGTGTGGTTCCCGCGGGCCTGGCCTCTTTACGGGTTATGGCCCTTGCGTGCCTTGAATTACTTCCA
CCTGGCTGCAGTACGTGATTCTTGATCCCGAGCTTCGGGTTGGAAGTGGGTGGGAGAGTTCGAGGCCTTG
CGCTTAAGGAGCCCCTTCGCCTCGTGCTTGAGTTGAGGCCTGGCCTGGGCGCTGGGGCCGCCGCGTGCGA
ATCTGGTGGCACCTTCGCGCCTGTCTCGCTGCTTTCGATAAGTCTCTAGCCATTTAAAATTTTTGATGAC
CTGCTGCGACGCTTTTTTTCTGGCAAGATAGTCTTGTAAATGCGGGCCAAGATCTGCACACTGGTATTTC
GGTTTTTGGGGCCGCGGGCGGCGACGGGGCCCGTGCGTCCCAGCGCACATGTTCGGCGAGGCGGGGCCTG
CGAGCGCGGCCACCGAGAATCGGACGGGGGTAGTCTCAAGCTGGCCGGCCTGCTCTGGTGCCTGGTCTCG
CGCCGCCGTGTATCGCCCCGCCCTGGGCGGCAAGGCTGGCCCGGTCGGCACCAGTTGCGTGAGCGGAAAG
ATGGCCGCTTCCCGGCCCTGCTGCAGGGAGCTCAAAATGGAGGACGCGGCGCTCGGGAGAGCGGGCGGGT
GAGTCACCCACACAAAGGAAAAGGGCCTTTCCGTCCTCAGCCGTCGCTTCATGTGACTCCACGGAGTACC
GGGCGCCGTCCAGGCACCTCGATTAGTTCTCGAGCTTTTGGAGTACGTCGTCTTTAGGTTGGGGGGAGGG
GTTTTATGCGATGGAGTTTCCCCACACTGAGTGGGTGGAGACTGAAGTTAGGCCAGCTTGGCACTTGATG
TAATTCTCCTTGGAATTTGCCCTTTTTGAGTTTGGATCTTGGTTCATTCTCAAGCCTCAGACAGTGGTTC
AAAGTTTTTTTCTTCCATTTCAGGTGTCGTGACAAGTTTGTACAAAAAAGCAGGCTGCCACCATGCCATA
CTCCAACCTGCATCCAGCCATCCCACGGCCCAGAGGTCACCGCTCCAAATATGTAGCCCTCATCTTTCTG
GTGGCCAGCCTGATGATCCTTTGGGTGGCAAAGGATCCACCAAATCACACTCTGAAGTACCTAGCACTTC
ACCTAGCCTCGCACGAACTTGGACTACTGTTGAAAAACCTCTGCTGTCTGGCTGAAGAGCTGTGCCATGT
CCAGTCCAGGTACCAGGGCAGCTACTGGAAGGCTGTGCGCGCCTGCCTGGGATGCCCCATCCACTGTATG
GCTATGATTCTACTATCGTCTTATTTCTATTTCCTCCAAAACACTGCTGACATATACCTCAGTTGGATGT
TTGGCCTTCTGGTCCTCTATAAGTCCCTAAGCATGCTCCTGGGCCTTCAGAGCTTGACTCCAGCGGAAGT
CTCTGCAGTCTGTGAAGAAAAG
[564 nt withheld, positions 4083-4646]
GAGTGAACCCAGCTTTCTTGTACAAAGTGGTGATCCTCAGGTGCAGGCTGCCTATCAGAAGGTGGTGGCT
GGTGTGGCCAATGCCCTGGCTCACAAATACCACTGAGATCTTTTTCCCTCTGCCAAAAATTATGGGGACA
TCATGAAGCCCCTTGAGCATCTGACTTCTGGCTAATAAAGGAAATTTATTTTCATTGCAATAGTGTGTTG
GAATTTTTTGTGTCTCTCACTCGGAAGGACATATGGGAGGGCAAATCATTTAAAACATCAGAATGAGTAT
TTGGTTTAGAGTTTGGCAACATATGCCCATATGCTGGCTGCCATGAACAAAGGTTGGCTATAAAGAGGTC
ATCAGTATATGAAACAGCCCCCTGCTGTCCATTCCTTATTCCATAGAAAAGCCTTGACTTGAGGTTAGAT
TTTTTTTATATTTTGTTTTGTGTTATTTTTTTCTTTAACATCCCTAAAATTTTCCTTACATGTTTTACTA
GCCAGATTTTTCCTCCTCTCCTGACTACTCCCAGTCATAGCTGTCCCTCTTCTCTTATGGAGATCCCTCG
ACCTGCAGCCCAAGCTTCGCGTTGACATTGATTATTGACTAGTTATTAATAGTAATCAATTACGGGGTCA
TTAGTTCATAGCCCATATATGGAGTTCCGCGTTACATAACTTACGGTAAATGGCCCGCCTGGCTGACCGC
CCAACGACCCCCGCCCATTGACGTCAATAATGACGTATGTTCCCATAGTAACGCCAATAGGGACTTTCCA
TTGACGTCAATGGGTGGAGTATTTACGGTAAACTGCCCACTTGGCAGTACATCAAGTGTATCATATGCCA
AGTACGCCCCCTATTGACGTCAATGACGGTAAATGGCCCGCCTGGCATTATGCCCAGTACATGACCTTAT
GGGACTTTCCTACTTGGCAGTACATCTACGTATTAGTCATCGCTATTACCATGGTGATGCGGTTTTGGCA
GTACATCAATGGGCGTGGATAGCGGTTTGACTCACGGGGATTTCCAAGTCTCCACCCCATTGACGTCAAT
GGGAGTTTGTTTTGGCACCAAAATCAACGGGACTTTCCAAAATGTCGTAACAACTCCGCCCCATTGACGC
AAATGGGCGGTAGGCGTGTACGGTGGGAGGTCTATATAAGCAGAGCTCTCTGGCTAACTAGAGAACCCAC
TGCGCCACCATGACCGAGTACAAGCCCACGGTGCGCCTCGCCACCCGCGACGACGTCCCCAGGGCCGTAC
GCACCCTCGCCGCCGCGTTCGCCGACTACCCCGCCACGCGCCACACCGTCGATCCGGACCGCCACATCGA
GCGGGTCACCGAGCTGCAAGAACTCTTCCTCACGCGCGTCGGGCTCGACATCGGCAAGGTGTGGGTCGCG
GACGACGGCGCCGCGGTGGCGGTCTGGACCACGCCGGAGAGCGTCGAAGCGGGGGCGGTGTTCGCCGAGA
TCGGCCCGCGCATGGCCGAGTTGAGCGGTTCCCGGCTGGCCGCGCAGCAACAGATGGAAGGCCTCCTGGC
GCCGCACCGGCCCAAGGAGCCCGCGTGGTTCCTGGCCACCGTCGGCGTCTCGCCCGACCACCAGGGCAAG
GGTCTGGGCAGCGCCGTCGTGCTCCCCGGAGTGGAGGCGGCCGAGCGCGCCGGGGTGCCCGCCTTCCTGG
AGACCTCCGCGCCCCGCAACCTCCCCTTCTACGAGCGGCTCGGCTTCACCGTCACCGCCGACGTCGAGGT
GCCCGAAGGACCGCGCACCTGGTGCATGACCCGCAAGCCCGGTGCCTGACTCGAGTCTAGAGGGCCCGTT
TAAACCCGCTGATCAGCCTCGACTGTGCCTTCTAGTTGCCAGCCATCTGTTGTTTGCCCCTCCCCCGTGC
CTTCCTTGACCCTGGAAGGTGCCACTCCCACTGTCCTTTCCTAATAAAATGAGGAAATTGCATCGCATTG
TCTGAGTAGGTGTCATTCTATTCTGGGGGGTGGGGTGGGGCAGGACAGCAAGGGGGAGGATTGGGAAGAC
AATAGCAGGCATGCTGGGGATGCGGTGGGCTCTATGGCTCGAGTTAATTAACGAGAGCATAATATTGATA
TGTGCCAAAGTTGTTTCTGACTGACTAATAAGTATAATTTGTTTCTATTATGTATAGGTTAAGCTAATTA
CTTATTTTATAATACAACATGACTGTTTTTAAAGTACAAAATAAGTTTATTTTTGTAAAAGAGAGAATGT
TTAAAAGTTTTGTTACTTTATAGAAGAAATTTTGAGTTTTTGTTTTTTTTTAATAAATAAATAAACATAA
ATAAATTGTTTGTTGAATTTATTATTAGTATGTAAGTGTAAATATAATAAAACTTAATATCTATTCAAAT
TAATAAATAAACCTCGATATACAGACCGATAAAACACATGCGTCAATTTTACGCATGATTATCTTTAACG
TACGTCACAATATGATTATCTTTCTAGGGTTAAATAATAGTTTCTAATTTTTTTATTATTCAGCCTGCTG
TCGTGAATACCGAGCTCCAATTCGCCCTATAGTGAGTCGTATTACAATTCACTGGCCGTCGTTTTACAAC
GTCGTGACTGGGAAAACCCTGGCGTTACCCAACTTAATCGCCTTGCAGCACATCCCCCTTTCGCCAGCTG
GCGTAATAGCGAAGAGGCCCGCACCGATCGCCCTTCCCAACAGTTGCGCAGCCTGAATGGCGAATGGG
[124 nt withheld, positions 7375-7498]
C
[91 nt withheld, positions 7500-7590]
A
[49 nt withheld, positions 7592-7640]
CCTTTGACGTTGGAGTCCACGTTCTTT
[37 nt withheld, positions 7668-7704]
ACCCTATCTCGGTCTATTCTTTTGATTTATAAGGGATTTTGCCGATTTCGGCCTATTGGTTAAAAAATGA
GCTGATTTAACAAAAATTTAACGCGAATTTTAACAAAATATTAACGCTTACAATTTAGGTGGCACTTTTC
GGGGAAATGTGCGCGGAACCCCTATTTGTTTATTTTTCTAAATACATTCAAATATGTATCCGCTCATGAG
ACAATAACCCTGATAAATGCTTCAATAATATTGAAAAAGGAAGAGTATGAGTATTCAACATTTCCGTGTC
GCCCTTATTCCCTTTTTTGCGGCATTTTGCCTTCCTGTTTTTGCTCACCCAGAAACGCTGGTGAAAGTAA
AAGATGCTGAAGATCAGTTGGGTG
